>Addgene plasmid #195521 | pAAV-Syn-pAceR | addgene full sequence | sequence record 383165 | Addgene NGS Result
CCTGCAGGCAGCTGCGCGCTCGCTCGCTCACTGAGGCCGCCCGGGCGTCGGGCGACCTTTGGTCGCCCGG
CCTCAGTGAGCGAGCGAGCGCGCAGAGAGGGAGTGGCCAACTCCATCACTAGGGGTTCCTGCGGCCGCAC
GCGTGTGTCTAGACTGCAGAGGGCCCTGCGTATGAGTGCAAGTGGGTTTTAGGACCAGGATGAGGCGGGG
TGGGGGTGCCTACCTGACGACCGACCCCGACCCACTGGACAAGCACCCAACCCCCATTCCCCAAATTGCG
CATCCCCTATCAGAGAGGGGGAGGGGAAACAGGATGCGGCGAGGCGCGTGCGCACTGCCAGCTTCAGCAC
CGCGGACAGTGCCTTCGCCCCCGCCTGGCGGCGCGCGCCACCGCCGCCTCAGCACTGAAGGCGCGCTGAC
GTCACTCGCCGGTCCCCCGCAAACTCCCCTTCCCGGCCACCTTGGTCGCGTCCGCGCCGCCGCCGGCCCA
GCCGGACCGCACCACGCGAGGCGCGAGATAGGGGGGCACGGGCGCGACCATCTGCGCTGCGGCGCCGGCG
ACTCAGCGCTGCCTCAGTCTGCGGTGGGCAGCGGAGGAGTCGTGTCGTGCCTGAGAGCGCAGTCGAGAAG
GTACCGGATCCGCCACCATGGCTGACGTGGAAACCGAGACCGGCATGATTGCACAGTGGATTGTCTTTGC
TATTATGGCTGCTGCTGCTATTGCTTTTGGAGTGGCTGTGCACTTTCGGCCTTCAGAGCTGAAGAGCGCA
TACTATATCAACATTGCCATCTGCACTATCGCCGCTACCGCTTACTATGCAATGGCCGTGAACTACCAGG
ACCTGACAATGAATGGTGAAAGGCAGGTGGTCTACGCAGAGTATATTGACTGGGTGCTGACCACACCACT
GCTCCTGCTCAACCTCATCGTCATGACCAAGATGGGCGGAGTGATGATTTCTTGGGTCATCGGCGCAGAC
ATTTTCATGATCGTGTTTGGTATTCTGGGCGCCTTCGAGGATGAACACAAGTTCAAATGGGTGTACTTTA
TCGCTGGATGTGTGATGCAGGCAGTCCTGACATACGGGATGTATAACGCCACTTGGAAAGACGATCTGAA
GAAAAGCCCCGAGTACCATAGCTCCTATGTCAGTCTGCTCGTCTTCCTGTCAATCCTCTGGGTGTTTTAT
CCTGTCGTGTGGGCTTTCGGGTCTGGTAGTGGCGTGCTGTCCGTCGACAATGAGGCCATTCTCATGGGAA
TCCTGGATGTGCTCGCTAAGCCACTGTTTGGAATGGGGTGCCTCATTGCCCATGAGACTATCTTCAAGTC
CATCCTGATTAAGGAAAATATGCGGATGAAGGTCGTGATGGAAGGGTCTGTCAATGGGCACCAGTTCAAG
TGCACCGGAGAGGGAGAGGGCAGGCCATACGAGGGCGTGCAGACAATGAGGATCAAAGTGATCGAGGGAG
GACCACTGCCTTTCGCCTTTGACATCCTGGCCACCAGCTTCATGTACGGCAGCAGGACCTTCATCAAGTA
TCCAGCCGACATCCCCGATTTCTTTAAGCAGAGCTTCCCCGAGGGCTTTACCTGGGAGAGGGTGACAAGA
TACGAGGATGGCGGCGTGGTGACCGTGACACAGGACACCTCTCTGGAGGATGGCGAGCTGGTGTATAACG
TGAAGGTGAGGGGCGTGAACTTCCCTAGCAATGGCCCAGTGATGCAGAAGAAGACCAAGGGCTGGGAGCC
CAATACAGAGATGATGTACCCTGCAGACGGAGGCCTGAGGGGATATACCGACATCGCCCTGAAGGTGGAT
GGAGGAGGACACCTGCACTGTAACTTTGTGACCACATACCGCTCCAAGAAGACAGTGGGCAATATCAAGA
TGCCAGGAGTGCACGCCGTGGACCACAGGCTGGAGCGCATCGAGGAGTCTGATAACGAGACATATGTGGT
GCAGAGAGAGGTGGCCGTGGCCAAGTACTCTAATCTGGGCGGCGGGATGGACGAGCTGTATAAGAAGAGC
AGGATCACCAGCGAGGGCGAGTACATCCCCCTGGACCAGATCGACATCAACGTGTTCTGCTACGAGAACG
AGGTGTAAGAATTCGATATCAAGCTTATCGATAATCAACCTCTGGATTACAAAATTTGTGAAAGATTGAC
TGGTATTCTTAACTATGTTGCTCCTTTTACGCTATGTGGATACGCTGCTTTAATGCCTTTGTATCATGCT
ATTGCTTCCCGTATGGCTTTCATTTTCTCCTCCTTGTATAAATCCTGGTTGCTGTCTCTTTATGAGGAGT
TGTGGCCCGTTGTCAGGCAACGTGGCGTGGTGTGCACTGTGTTTGCTGACGCAACCCCCACTGGTTGGGG
CATTGCCACCACCTGTCAGCTCCTTTCCGGGACTTTCGCTTTCCCCCTCCCTATTGCCACGGCGGAACTC
ATCGCCGCCTGCCTTGCCCGCTGCTGGACAGGGGCTCGGCTGTTGGGCACTGACAATTCCGTGGTGTTGT
CGGGGAAATCATCGTCCTTTCCTTGGCTGCTCGCCTATGTTGCCACCTGGATTCTGCGCGGGACGTCCTT
CTGCTACGTCCCTTCGGCCCTCAATCCAGCGGACCTTCCTTCCCGCGGCCTGCTGCCGGCTCTGCGGCCT
CTTCCGCGTCTTCGCCTTCGCCCTCAGACGAGTCGGATCTCCCTTTGGGCCGCCTCCCCGCATCGATACC
GAGCGCTGCTCGAGAGATCTACGGGTGGCATCCCTGTGACCCCTCCCCAGTGCCTCTCCTGGCCCTGGAA
GTTGCCACTCCAGTGCCCACCAGCCTTGTCCTAATAAAATTAAGTTGCATCATTTTGTCTGACTAGGTGT
CCTTCTATAATATTATGGGGTGGAGGGGGGTGGTATGGAGCAAGGGGCAAGTTGGGAAGACAACCTGTAG
GGCCTGCGGGGTCTATTGGGAACCAAGCTGGAGTGCAGTGGCACAATCTTGGCTCACTGCAATCTCCGCC
TCCTGGGTTCAAGCGATTCTCCTGCCTCAGCCTCCCGAGTTGTTGGGATTCCAGGCATGCATGACCAGGC
TCAGCTAATTTTTGTTTTTTTGGTAGAGACGGGGTTTCACCATATTGGCCAGGCTGGTCTCCAACTCCTA
ATCTCAGGTGATCTACCCACCTTGGCCTCCCAAATTGCTGGGATTACAGGCGTGAACCACTGCTCCCTTC
CCTGTCCTTCTGATTTTGTAGGTAACCACGTGCGGACCGAGCGGCCGCAGGAACCCCTAGTGATGGAGTT
GGCCACTCCCTCTCTGCGCGCTCGCTCGCTCACTGAGGCCGGGCGACCAAAGGTCGCCCGACGCCCGGGC
TTTGCCCGGGCGGCCTCAGTGAGCGAGCGAGCGCGCAGCTGCCTGCAGGGGCGCCTGATGCGGTATTTTC
TCCTTACGCATCTGTGCGGTATTTCACACCGCATA
[95 nt withheld, positions 3466-3560]
T
[46 nt withheld, positions 3562-3607]
C
[141 nt withheld, positions 3609-3749]
CCTTTGACGTTGGAGTCCACGTTCTTT
[37 nt withheld, positions 3777-3813]
ACTCTATCTCGGGCTATTCTTTTGATTTATAAGGGATTTTGCCGATTTCGGTCTATTGGTTAAAAAATGA
GCTGATTTAACAAAAATTTAACGCGAATTTTAACAAAATATTAACGTTTACAATTTTATGGTGCACTCTC
AGTACAATCTGCTCTGATGCCGCATAGTTAAGCCAGCCCCGACACCCGCCAACACCCGCTGACGCGCCCT
GACGGGCTTGTCTGCTCCCGGCATCCGCTTACAGACAAGCTGTGACCGTCTCCGGGAGCTGCATGTGTCA
GAGGTTTTCACCGTCATCACCGAAACGCGCGAGACGAAAGGGCCTCGTGATACGCCTATTTTTATAGGTT
AATGTCATGATAATAATGGTTTCTTAGACGTCAGGTGGCACTTTTCGGGGAAATGTGCGCGGAACCCCTA
TTTGTTTATTTTTCTAAATACATTCAAATATGTATCCGCTCATGAGACAATAACCCTGATAAATGCTTCA
ATAATATTGAAAAAGGAAGAGTATGAGTATTCAACATTTCCGTGTCGCCCTTATTCCCTTTTTTGCGGCA
TTTTGCCTTCCTGTTTTTGCTCACCCAGAAACGCTGGTGAAAGTAAAAGATGCTGAAGATCAGTTGGGTG
CACGAGTGGGTTACATCGAACTGGATCTCAACAGCGGTAAGATCCTTGAGAGTTTTCGCCCCGAAGAACG
TTTTCCAATGATGAGCACTTTTAAAGTTCTGCTATGTGGCGCGGTATTATCCCGTATTGACGCCGGGCAA
GAGCAACTCGGTCGCCGCATACACTATTCTCAGAATGACTTGGTTGAGTACTCACCAGTCACAGAAAAGC
ATCTTACGGATGGCATGACAGTAAGAGAATTATGCAGTGCTGCCATAACCATGAGTGATAACACTGCGGC
CAACTTACTTCTGACAACGATCGGAGGACCGAAGGAGCTAACCGCTTTTTTGCACAACATGGGGGATCAT
GTAACTCGCCTTGATCGTTGGGAACCGGAGCTGAATGAAGCCATACCAAACGACGAGCGTGACACCACGA
TGCCTGTAGCAATGGCAACAACGTTGCGCAAACTATTAACTGGCGAACTACTTACTCTAGCTTCCCGGCA
ACAATTAATAGACTGGATGGAGGCGGATAAAGTTGCAGGACCACTTCTGCGCTCGGCCCTTCCGGCTGGC
TGGTTTATTGCTGATAAATCTGGAGCCGGTGAGCGTGGGTCTCGCGGTATCATTGCAGCACTGGGGCCAG
ATGGTAAGCCCTCCCGTATCGTAGTTATCTACACGACGGGGAGTCAGGCAACTATGGATGAACGAAATAG
ACAGATCGCTGAGATAGGTGCCTCACTGATTAAGCATTGGTAACTGTCAGACCAAGTTTACTCATATATA
CTTTAGATTGATTTAAAACTTCATTTTTAATTTAAAAGGATCTAGGTGAAGATCCTTTTTGATAATCTCA
TGACCAAAATCCCTTAACGTGAGTTTTCGTTCCACTGAGCGTCAGACCCCGTAGAAAAGATCAAAGGATC
TTCTTGAGATCCTTTTTTTCTGCGCGTAATCTGCTGCTTGCAAACAAAAAAACCACCGCTACCAGCGGTG
GTTTGTTTGCCGGATCAAGAGCTACCAACTCTTTTTCCGAAGGTAACTGGCTTCAGCAGAGCGCAGATAC
CAAATACTGTTCTTCTAGTGTAGCCGTAGTTAGGCCACCACTTCAAGAACTCTGTAGCACCGCCTACATA
CCTCGCTCTGCTAATCCTGTTACCAGTGGCTGCTGCCAGTGGCGATAAGTCGTGTCTTACCGGGTTGGAC
TCAAGACGATAGTTACCGGATAAGGCGCAGCGGTCGGGCTGAACGGGGGGTTCGTGCACACAGCCCAGCT
TGGAGCGAACGACCTACACCGAACTGAGATACCTACAGCGTGAGCTATGAGAAAGCGCCACGCTTCCCGA
AGGGAGAAAGGCGGACAGGTATCCGGTAAGCGGCAGGGTCGGAACAGGAGAGCGCACGAGGGAGCTTCCA
GGGGGAAACGCCTGGTATCTTTATAGTCCTGTCGGGTTTCGCCACCTCTGACTTGAGCGTCGATTTTTGT
GATGCTCGTCAGGGGGGCGGAGCCTATGGAAAAACGCCAGCAACGCGGCCTTTTTACGGTTCCTGGCCTT
TTGCTGGCCTTTTGCTCACATGT
Features (pLannotate 1.2.2; 16 found; start..end, strand, type, name):
     12..39      +  repeat_region  AAV2 ITR (fragment): inverted terminal repeat of adeno-associated virus serotype 2 inverted
     68..95      +  repeat_region  AAV2 ITR (fragment): inverted terminal repeat of adeno-associated virus serotype 2 inverted
    175..622     +  promoter       hSyn promoter: human synapsin I promoter; confers neuron-specific expression (Kügler et al., 2003)
   1335..2024    +  CDS            mRuby3: mRuby3 is a basic (constitutively fluorescent) red fluorescent protein published in 2016, derived from Entacmaea quadricolor. It has low acid sensitivity.
   2025..2084    +  CDS            KCNJ2 (fragment): KCNJ2_HUMAN - Also known as IRK1. Experimental evidence at protein level: Swiss-Prot protein existence level 1. Probably participates in establishing action potential waveform and excitability of neuronal and muscle tissues. Inward rectifier potassium channels are characterized by a greater tendency to allow potassium to flow into the cell rather than out of it. Their voltage dependence is regulated by the concentration of extracellular potassium; as external potassium is raised, the voltage range of the channel opening shifts to more positive voltages. The inward rectification is mainly due t
   2109..2133    +  misc_feature   MCS (fragment): pBluescript multiple cloning site
   2133..2721    +  misc_feature   WPRE: woodchuck hepatitis virus posttranscriptional regulatory element
   2753..3229    +  polyA_signal   hGH poly(A) signal: human growth hormone polyadenylation signal
   3269..3409    +  repeat_region  AAV2 ITR: inverted terminal repeat of adeno-associated virus serotype 2 inverted
   3414..3465    -  misc_feature   bom (fragment): basis of mobility region from pBR322
   3484..3939    +  rep_origin     f1 ori (sequence partly withheld): f1 bacteriophage origin of replication; arrow indicates direction of (+) strand synthesis
   3940..3989    -  misc_feature   bom (fragment): basis of mobility region from pBR322
   4091..4126    -  CDS            rop (fragment): Rop protein, which maintains plasmids at low copy number; rop
   4221..4325    +  promoter       AmpR promoter: bla
   4326..5186    +  CDS            AmpR: β-lactamase; bla; confers resistance to ampicillin, carbenicillin, and related antibiotics
   5357..5945    +  rep_origin     ori: high-copy-number ColE1/pMB1/pBR322/pUC origin of replication
