[The description below was written by a language model from this plasmid's Addgene catalogue record and pLannotate feature annotations shown in this document.]
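Description:
pAAV-Syn-pAceR is a 6.0 kb adeno-associated virus transfer plasmid for neuron-specific expression of pAceR, a synthetic red fluorescent genetically encoded voltage indicator with positive response polarity. The expression cassette lies between AAV2 inverted terminal repeats, which allow the intervening DNA to be packaged into recombinant AAV when helper functions are supplied. The annotation detects a full ITR on the 3′ side but only short fragments on the 5′ side, a common outcome for these structured repeats in sequencing-based records. In bacteria the plasmid replicates from a ColE1/pUC-type origin and is selected with ampicillin through the bla gene. It also carries an f1 phage origin. The catalogue lists it as low copy and grown in a recombination-deficient strain, consistent with the need to preserve the ITRs.

Transcription is driven by the human synapsin I promoter, which restricts expression to neurons. The insert was cloned between BamHI and EcoRI sites and is described as a derivative of VARNAM with changes at positions 78, 81 and 92 (recorded as 78E, 81D, 92N) and an SI linker. The feature table annotates only the C-terminal part of the open reading frame: mRuby3 as the red fluorescent reporter, followed by a short fragment of the Kir2.1 (KCNJ2) potassium channel, a type of sequence usually appended to improve membrane trafficking. The roughly 700 bp between the promoter and mRuby3 is unannotated and presumably encodes the voltage-sensing portion of the indicator, though the table does not identify it. A WPRE and the human growth hormone polyadenylation signal follow the coding sequence to enhance transcript stability and expression. The construct is intended for optical voltage imaging in neurons, and its red emission and positive polarity suit it to combined recordings with other indicators across multiple neuron types.
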