Addgene plasmid #195521: pAAV-Syn-pAceR
Purpose: Red fluorescent, positive response-polarity voltage indicator under the control of synapsin promoter
Depositing lab: Vincent Pieribone. Depositing organization: John B. Pierce Laboratory. Publication: Dual-polarity voltage imaging of the concurrent dynamics of multiple neuron types. Kannan M, Vasan G, Haziza S, Huang C, Chrapkiewicz R, Luo J, Cardin JA, Schnitzer MJ, Pieribone VA. Science. 2022 Nov 4;378(6619):eabm8797. doi: 10.1126/science.abm8797. Epub 2022 Nov 4. PubMed 36378956.
Backbone
  Vector backbone: pAAV-Synapsin
  Vector type: Mammalian Expression, AAV
Growth in bacteria
  Bacterial resistance: Ampicillin, 100 μg/mL
  Growth temperature: 37°C
  Growth strain: NEB Stable
  Copy number: Low Copy
Gene/Insert
  Gene/Insert name: pAceR
  Species: Synthetic
  Mutation: VARNAM 78E, 81D, 92N; SI linker
  Promoter: Synapsin
  Cloning method: Restriction Enzyme; 5′ cloning site BamHI (unknown if destroyed); 3′ cloning site EcoRI (unknown if destroyed)
  Sequencing primers: 5′ AGTCGTGTCGTGCCTGAGAG; 3′ GGCCACAACTCCTCATAAAGAGACAG
Terms and licenses: Academic/Nonprofit Terms; Industry Terms: Not Available to Industry
How to cite: pAAV-Syn-pAceR was a gift from Vincent Pieribone (Addgene plasmid # 195521 ; http://n2t.net/addgene:195521 ; RRID:Addgene_195521)
